Addgene plasmid #153201: SARS-CoV2 Nucleocapsid
Purpose: Expresses myc-tagged nucleocapsid (N) from SARS-CoV2 in mammalian cells
Depositing lab: Peter Klein. Publication: Targeting the coronavirus nucleocapsid protein through GSK-3 inhibition. Liu X, Verma A, Garcia G Jr, Ramage H, Lucas A, Myers RL, Michaelson JJ, Coryell W, Kumar A, Charney AW, Kazanietz MG, Rader DJ, Ritchie MD, Berrettini WH, Schultz DC, Cherry S, Damoiseaux R, Arumugaswami V, Klein PS. Proc Natl Acad Sci U S A. 2021 Oct 19;118(42). pii: 2113401118. doi: 10.1073/pnas.2113401118. Epub 2021 Sep 30. PubMed 34593624.
Backbone
  Vector backbone: pCS2+MT
  Backbone manufacturer: Turner and Rupp
  Backbone size w/o insert (bp): 4352
  Total vector size (bp): 5565
  Vector type: Mammalian Expression
Growth in bacteria
  Bacterial resistance: Ampicillin, 100 μg/mL
  Growth temperature: 37°C
  Growth strain: DH5alpha
  Copy number: High Copy
Gene/Insert
  Gene/Insert name: Nucleocapsid from SARS-CoV-2 (alt name: N (Severe acute respiratory syndrome coronavirus 2))
  Species: severe acute respiratory syndrome coronavirus 2 (SARS-CoV-2)
  Insert size (bp): 1260
  GenBank ID: MT385497.1
  Entrez Gene: N (a.k.a. GU280_gp10)
  Promoter: CMV
  Tag / fusion protein: Myc tag (5X) (N terminal on backbone)
  Cloning method: Restriction Enzyme; 5′ cloning site NcoI (not destroyed); 3′ cloning site XbaI (not destroyed)
  Sequencing primers: 5′ SP6; 3′ T3
Terms and licenses: Academic/Nonprofit Terms; Industry Terms
Depositor comments: Construct made by Xiaolei Liu/Klein Lab
How to cite: SARS-CoV2 Nucleocapsid was a gift from Peter Klein (Addgene plasmid # 153201 ; http://n2t.net/addgene:153201 ; RRID:Addgene_153201)
