[The description below was written by a language model from this plasmid's Addgene catalogue record and pLannotate feature annotations shown in this document.]
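Description:
SARS-CoV2 Nucleocapsid is a mammalian expression plasmid built on the pCS2+MT backbone, carrying the nucleocapsid (N) coding sequence of SARS-CoV-2 fused to an N-terminal multimerised Myc tag. It is about 5.6 kb in total and is maintained in E. coli at high copy through a ColE1/pUC-type origin, with selection by ampicillin via the β-lactamase gene. An f1 phage origin and remnants of lac regulatory and lacZα sequences are also present as backbone carry-over and have no role in expression of the insert.

The expression cassette is driven by a CMV promoter, annotated in the sequenced record as the simian cytomegalovirus IE94 enhancer/promoter. Downstream lie five tandem Myc epitope repeats contributed by the backbone, followed in the same orientation by the roughly 1.26 kb N open reading frame, which was inserted between NcoI and XbaI sites. An SV40 polyadenylation signal is annotated after the insert, although the feature table places it on the minus strand. An SP6 promoter sits between the CMV promoter and the tags, which in this vector family allows in vitro transcription of sense mRNA. T7 (partial) and T3 promoters flank the 3′ side, and SP6 and T3 are the listed sequencing primer sites.

N packages the viral RNA genome into a ribonucleoprotein and contributes to virion assembly and viral RNA synthesis. The construct allows N to be expressed on its own in transfected mammalian cells and detected or immunoprecipitated through the Myc epitopes. The associated publication concerns targeting of the nucleocapsid protein through GSK-3 inhibition.
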