Features (pLannotate 1.2.2; 20 found; start..end, strand, type, name):
      1..978     +  promoter       CMV IE94 promoter: enhancer/promoter region of simian cytomegalovirus major immediate early transcription unit IE94
   1013..1031    +  promoter       SP6 promoter: promoter for bacteriophage SP6 RNA polymerase
   1081..1110    +  CDS            Myc: Myc (human c-Myc proto-oncogene) epitope tag
   1120..1149    +  CDS            Myc: Myc (human c-Myc proto-oncogene) epitope tag
   1159..1188    +  CDS            Myc: Myc (human c-Myc proto-oncogene) epitope tag
   1198..1227    +  CDS            Myc: Myc (human c-Myc proto-oncogene) epitope tag
   1237..1266    +  CDS            Myc: Myc (human c-Myc proto-oncogene) epitope tag
   1303..2559    +  CDS            N: NCAP_SARS2 - Experimental evidence at protein level: Swiss-Prot protein existence level 1. Packages the positive strand viral genome RNA into a helical ribonucleocapsid (RNP) and plays a fundamental role during virion assembly through its interactions with the viral genome and membrane protein M. Plays an important role in enhancing the efficiency of subgenomic viral RNA transcription as well as viral replication (By similarity). May modulate transforming growth factor-beta signaling by binding host smad3 (By similarity). From Severe acute respiratory syndrome coronavirus 2 (2019-nCoV) (SARS-C
   2570..2587    -  promoter       T7 promoter (fragment): promoter for bacteriophage T7 RNA polymerase
   2592..2726    -  polyA_signal   SV40 poly(A) signal: SV40 polyadenylation signal
   2839..2857    -  promoter       T3 promoter: promoter for bacteriophage T3 RNA polymerase
   2902..2918    -  protein_bind   lac operator: The lac repressor binds to the lac operator to inhibit transcription in E. coli. This inhibition can be relieved by adding lactose or isopropyl-β-D-thiogalactopyranoside (IPTG). lac repressor encoded by lacI
   2926..2956    -  promoter       lac promoter: promoter for the E. coli lac operon
   2971..2992    -  protein_bind   CAP binding site: CAP binding activates transcription in the presence of cAMP. E. coli catabolite activator protein
   3005..3097    -  CDS            lacI (fragment): lac repressor; lacI; The lac repressor binds to the lac operator to inhibit transcription in E. coli. This inhibition can be relieved by adding lactose or isopropyl-β-D-thiogalactopyranoside (IPTG).
   3280..3868    -  rep_origin     ori: high-copy-number ColE1/pMB1/pBR322/pUC origin of replication
   4039..4899    -  CDS            AmpR: β-lactamase; bla; confers resistance to ampicillin, carbenicillin, and related antibiotics
   4900..5004    -  promoter       AmpR promoter: bla
   5057..5485    -  rep_origin     f1 ori (sequence partly withheld): f1 bacteriophage origin of replication; arrow indicates direction of (+) strand synthesis
   5490..5556    -  CDS            lacZα (fragment): LacZα fragment of β-galactosidase; lacZ fragment
>Addgene plasmid #153201 | SARS-CoV2 Nucleocapsid | addgene full sequence | sequence record 305776 | Addgene NGS Result
GCCAATTCAATATGGCGTATATGGACTCATGCCAATTCAATATGGTGGATCTGGACCTGTGCCAATTCAA
TATGGCGTATATGGACTCGTGCCAATTCAATATGGTGGATCTGGACCCCAGCCAATTCAATATGGCGGAC
TTGGCACCATGCCAATTCAATATGGCGGACCTGGCACTGTGCCAACTGGGGAGGGGTCTACTTGGCACGG
TGCCAAGTTTGAGGAGGGGTCTTGGCCCTGTGCCAAGTCCGCCATATTGAATTGGCATGGTGCCAATAAT
GGCGGCCATATTGGCTATATGCCAGGATCAATATATAGGCAATATCCAATATGGCCCTATGCCAATATGG
CTATTGGCCAGGTTCAATACTATGTATTGGCCCTATGCCATATAGTATTCCATATATGGGTTTTCCTATT
GACGTAGATAGCCCCTCCCAATGGGCGGTCCCATATACCATATATGGGGCTTCCTAATACCGCCCATAGC
CACTCCCCCATTGACGTCAATGGTCTCTATATATGGTCTTTCCTATTGACGTCATATGGGCGGTCCTATT
GACGTATATGGCGCCTCCCCCATTGACGTCAATTACGGTAAATGGCCCGCCTGGCTCAATGCCCATTGAC
GTCAATAGGACCACCCACCATTGACGTCAATGGGATGGCTCATTGCCCATTCATATCCGTTCTCACGCCC
CCTATTGACGTCAATGACGGTAAATGGCCCACTTGGCAGTACATCAATATCTATTAATAGTAACTTGGCA
AGTACATTACTATTGGAAGTACGCCAGGGTACATTGGCAGTACTCCCATTGACGTCAATGGCGGTAAATG
GCCCGCGATGGCTGCCAAGTACATCCCCATTGACGTCAATGGGGAGGGGCAATGACGCAAATGGGCGTTC
CATTGACGTAAATGGGCGGTAGGCGTGCCTAATGGGAGGTCTATATAAGCAATGCTCGTTTAGGGAACCG
CCATTCTGCCTGGGGACGTCGGAGCAAGCTTGATTTAGGTGACACTATAGAATACAAGCTACTTGTTCTT
TTTGCAGGATCCCATCGATTTAAAGCTATGGAGCAAAAGCTCATTTCTGAAGAGGACTTGAATGAAATGG
AGCAAAAGCTCATTTCTGAAGAGGACTTGAATGAAATGGAGCAAAAGCTCATTTCTGAAGAGGACTTGAA
TGAAATGGAGCAAAAGCTCATTTCTGAAGAGGACTTGAATGAAATGGAGCAAAAGCTCATTTCTGAAGAG
GACTTGAATGAAATGGAGAGCTTGGGCGACCTCACCATGGAGATGTCTGATAATGGACCCCAAAATCAGC
GAAATGCACCCCGCATTACGTTTGGTGGACCCTCAGATTCAACTGGCAGTAACCAGAATGGAGAACGCAG
TGGGGCGCGATCAAAACAACGTCGGCCCCAAGGTTTACCCAATAATACTGCGTCTTGGTTCACCGCTCTC
ACTCAACATGGCAAGGAAGACCTTAAATTCCCTCGAGGACAAGGCGTTCCAATTAACACCAATAGCAGTC
CAGATGACCAAATTGGCTACTACCGAAGAGCTACCAGACGAATTCGTGGTGGTGACGGTAAAATGAAAGA
TCTCAGTCCAAGATGGTATTTCTACTACCTAGGAACTGGGCCAGAAGCTGGACTTCCCTATGGTGCTAAC
AAAGACGGCATCATATGGGTTGCAACTGAGGGAGCCTTGAATACACCAAAAGATCACATTGGCACCCGCA
ATCCTGCTAACAATGCTGCAATCGTGCTACAACTTCCTCAAGGAACAACATTGCCAAAAGGCTTCTACGC
AGAAGGGAGCAGAGGCGGCAGTCAAGCCTCTTCTCGTTCCTCATCACGTAGTCGCAACAGTTCAAGAAAT
TCAACTCCAGGCAGCAGTAGGGGAACTTCTCCTGCTAGAATGGCTGGCAATGGCGGTGATGCTGCTCTTG
CTTTGCTGCTGCTTGACAGATTGAACCAGCTTGAGAGCAAAATGTCTGGTAAAGGCCAACAACAACAAGG
CCAAACTGTCACTAAGAAATCTGCTGCTGAGGCTTCTAAGAAGCCTCGGCAAAAACGTACTGCCACTAAA
GCATACAATGTAACACAAGCTTTCGGCAGACGTGGTCCAGAACAAACCCAAGGAAATTTTGGGGACCAGG
AACTAATCAGACAAGGAACTGATTACAAACATTGGCCGCAAATTGCACAATTTGCCCCCAGCGCTTCAGC
GTTCTTCGGAATGTCGCGCATTGGCATGGAAGTCACACCTTCGGGAACGTGGTTGACCTACACAGGTGCC
ATCAAATTGGATGACAAAGATCCAAATTTCAAAGATCAAGTCATTTTGCTGAATAAGCATATTGACGCAT
ACAAAACATTCCCACCAACAGAGCCTAAAAAGGACAAAAAGAAGAAGGCTGATGAAACTCAAGCCTTACC
GCAGAGACAGAAGAAACAGCAAACTGTGACTCTTCTTCCTGCTGCAGATTTGGATGATTTCTCCAAACAA
TTGCAACAATCCATGAGCAGTGCTGACTCAACTCAGGCCTAATCTAGAACTATAGTGAGTCGTATTACGT
AGATCCAGACATGATAAGATACATTGATGAGTTTGGACAAACCACAACTAGAATGCAGTGAAAAAAATGC
TTTATTTGTGAAATTTGTGATGCTATTGCTTTATTTGTAACCATTATAAGCTGCAATAAACAAGTTAACA
ACAACAATTGCATTCATTTTATGTTTCAGGTTCAGGGGGAGGTGTGGGAGGTTTTTTAATTCGCGGCCGC
GGCGCCAATGCATTGGGCCCGGTACCCAGCTTTTGTTCCCTTTAGTGAGGGTTAATTGCGCGCTTGGCGT
AATCATGGTCATAGCTGTTTCCTGTGTGAAATTGTTATCCGCTCACAATTCCACACAACATACGAGCCGG
GAGCATAAAGTGTAAAGCCTGGGGTGCCTAATGAGTGAGCTAACTCACATTAATTGCGTTGCGCTCACTG
CCCGCTTTCCAGTCGGGAAACCTGTCGTGCCAGCTGCATTAATGAATCGGCCAACGCGCGGGGAGAGGCG
GTTTGCGTATTGGGCGCTCTTCCGCTTCCTCGCTCACTGACTCGCTGCGCTCGGTCGTTCGGCTGCGGCG
AGCGGTATCAGCTCACTCAAAGGCGGTAATACGGTTATCCACAGAATCAGGGGATAACGCAGGAAAGAAC
ATGTGAGCAAAAGGCCAGCAAAAGGCCAGGAACCGTAAAAAGGCCGCGTTGCTGGCGTTTTTCCATAGGC
TCCGCCCCCCTGACGAGCATCACAAAAATCGACGCTCAAGTCAGAGGTGGCGAAACCCGACAGGACTATA
AAGATACCAGGCGTTTCCCCCTGGAAGCTCCCTCGTGCGCTCTCCTGTTCCGACCCTGCCGCTTACCGGA
TACCTGTCCGCCTTTCTCCCTTCGGGAAGCGTGGCGCTTTCTCATAGCTCACGCTGTAGGTATCTCAGTT
CGGTGTAGGTCGTTCGCTCCAAGCTGGGCTGTGTGCACGAACCCCCCGTTCAGCCCGACCGCTGCGCCTT
ATCCGGTAACTATCGTCTTGAGTCCAACCCGGTAAGACACGACTTATCGCCACTGGCAGCAGCCACTGGT
AACAGGATTAGCAGAGCGAGGTATGTAGGCGGTGCTACAGAGTTCTTGAAGTGGTGGCCTAACTACGGCT
ACACTAGAAGAACAGTATTTGGTATCTGCGCTCTGCTGAAGCCAGTTACCTTCGGAAAAAGAGTTGGTAG
CTCTTGATCCGGCAAACAAACCACCGCTGGTAGCGGTGGTTTTTTTGTTTGCAAGCAGCAGATTACGCGC
AGAAAAAAAGGATCTCAAGAAGATCCTTTGATCTTTTCTACGGGGTCTGACGCTCAGTGGAACGAAAACT
CACGTTAAGGGATTTTGGTCATGAGATTATCAAAAAGGATCTTCACCTAGATCCTTTTAAATTAAAAATG
AAGTTTTAAATCAATCTAAAGTATATATGAGTAAACTTGGTCTGACAGTTACCAATGCTTAATCAGTGAG
GCACCTATCTCAGCGATCTGTCTATTTCGTTCATCCATAGTTGCCTGACTCCCCGTCGTGTAGATAACTA
CGATACGGGAGGGCTTACCATCTGGCCCCAGTGCTGCAATGATACCGCGAGACCCACGCTCACCGGCTCC
AGATTTATCAGCAATAAACCAGCCAGCCGGAAGGGCCGAGCGCAGAAGTGGTCCTGCAACTTTATCCGCC
TCCATCCAGTCTATTAATTGTTGCCGGGAAGCTAGAGTAAGTAGTTCGCCAGTTAATAGTTTGCGCAACG
TTGTTGCCATTGCTACAGGCATCGTGGTGTCACGCTCGTCGTTTGGTATGGCTTCATTCAGCTCCGGTTC
CCAACGATCAAGGCGAGTTACATGATCCCCCATGTTGTGCAAAAAAGCGGTTAGCTCCTTCGGTCCTCCG
ATCGTTGTCAGAAGTAAGTTGGCCGCAGTGTTATCACTCATGGTTATGGCAGCACTGCATAATTCTCTTA
CTGTCATGCCATCCGTAAGATGCTTTTCTGTGACTGGTGAGTACTCAACCAAGTCATTCTGAGAATAGTG
TATGCGGCGACCGAGTTGCTCTTGCCCGGCGTCAATACGGGATAATACCGCGCCACATAGCAGAACTTTA
AAAGTGCTCATCATTGGAAAACGTTCTTCGGGGCGAAAACTCTCAAGGATCTTACCGCTGTTGAGATCCA
GTTCGATGTAACCCACTCGTGCACCCAACTGATCTTCAGCATCTTTTACTTTCACCAGCGTTTCTGGGTG
AGCAAAAACAGGAAGGCAAAATGCCGCAAAAAAGGGAATAAGGGCGACACGGAAATGTTGAATACTCATA
CTCTTCCTTTTTCAATATTATTGAAGCATTTATCAGGGTTATTGTCTCATGAGCGGATACATATTTGAAT
GTATTTAGAAAAATAAACAAATAGGGGTTCCGCGCACATTTCCCCGAAAAGTGCCACCTAAATTGTAAGC
GTTAATATTTTGTTAAAATTCGCGTTAAATTTTTGTTAAATCAGCTCATTTTTTAACCAATAGGCCGAAA
TCGGCAAAATCCCTTATAAATCAAAAGAATAGACCGAGATAGGGT
[37 nt withheld, positions 5156-5192]
AAAGAACGTGGACTCCAACGTCAAAGG
[49 nt withheld, positions 5220-5268]
T
[91 nt withheld, positions 5270-5360]
G
[124 nt withheld, positions 5362-5485]
CCCATTCGCCATTCAGGCTGCGCAACTGTTGGGAAGGGCGATCGGTGCGGGCCTCTTCGCTATTACGCCA
GTCGACC
