>Addgene plasmid #153201 | SARS-CoV2 Nucleocapsid | depositor partial sequence | sequence record 296536 | Open reading frame including N terminal Myc tag and nucleocapsid ORF
ATGGAGCAAAAGCTCATTTCTGAAGAGGACTTGAATGAAATGGAGCAAAAGCTCATTTCTGAAGAGGACT
TGAATGAAATGGAGCAAAAGCTCATTTCTGAAGAGGACTTGAATGAAATGGAGCAAAAGCTCATTTCTGA
AGAGGACTTGAATGAAATGGAGCAAAAGCTCATTTCTGAAGAGGACTTGAATGAAATGGAGAGCTTGGGC
GACCTCACCATGGAGATGTCTGATAATGGACCCCAAAATCAGCGAAATGCACCCCGCATTACGTTTGGTG
GACCCTCAGATTCAACTGGCAGTAACCAGAATGGAGAACGCAGTGGGGCGCGATCAAAACAACGTCGGCC
CCAAGGTTTACCCAATAATACTGCGTCTTGGTTCACCGCTCTCACTCAACATGGCAAGGAAGACCTTAAA
TTCCCTCGAGGACAAGGCGTTCCAATTAACACCAATAGCAGTCCAGATGACCAAATTGGCTACTACCGAA
GAGCTACCAGACGAATTCGTGGTGGTGACGGTAAAATGAAAGATCTCAGTCCAAGATGGTATTTCTACTA
CCTAGGAACTGGGCCAGAAGCTGGACTTCCCTATGGTGCTAACAAAGACGGCATCATATGGGTTGCAACT
GAGGGAGCCTTGAATACACCAAAAGATCACATTGGCACCCGCAATCCTGCTAACAATGCTGCAATCGTGC
TACAACTTCCTCAAGGAACAACATTGCCAAAAGGCTTCTACGCAGAAGGGAGCAGAGGCGGCAGTCAAGC
CTCTTCTCGTTCCTCATCACGTAGTCGCAACAGTTCAAGAAATTCAACTCCAGGCAGCAGTAGGGGAACT
TCTCCTGCTAGAATGGCTGGCAATGGCGGTGATGCTGCTCTTGCTTTGCTGCTGCTTGACAGATTGAACC
AGCTTGAGAGCAAAATGTCTGGTAAAGGCCAACAACAACAAGGCCAAACTGTCACTAAGAAATCTGCTGC
TGAGGCTTCTAAGAAGCCTCGGCAAAAACGTACTGCCACTAAAGCATACAATGTAACACAAGCTTTCGGC
AGACGTGGTCCAGAACAAACCCAAGGAAATTTTGGGGACCAGGAACTAATCAGACAAGGAACTGATTACA
AACATTGGCCGCAAATTGCACAATTTGCCCCCAGCGCTTCAGCGTTCTTCGGAATGTCGCGCATTGGCAT
GGAAGTCACACCTTCGGGAACGTGGTTGACCTACACAGGTGCCATCAAATTGGATGACAAAGATCCAAAT
TTCAAAGATCAAGTCATTTTGCTGAATAAGCATATTGACGCATACAAAACATTCCCACCAACAGAGCCTA
AAAAGGACAAAAAGAAGAAGGCTGATGAAACTCAAGCCTTACCGCAGAGACAGAAGAAACAGCAAACTGT
GACTCTTCTTCCTGCTGCAGATTTGGATGATTTCTCCAAACAATTGCAACAATCCATGAGCAGTGCTGAC
TCAACTCAGGCCTAATCTAGA
